>Addgene plasmid #235144 | pAAV-hSyn-DD-T6B-MUT-YFP | addgene full sequence | sequence record 469893 | Addgene NGS Result
CCTGCAGGCAGCTGCGCGCTCGCTCGCTCACTGAGGCCGCCCGGGCAAAGCCCGGGCGGCCTCAGTGAGC
GAGCGAGCGCGCAGAGAGGGAGTGGCCAACTCCATCACTAGGGGTTCCTTCTAGACAACTTTGTATAGAA
AAGTTGACTAGTAGTGCAAGTGGGTTTTAGGACCAGGATGAGGCGGGGTGGGGGTGCCTACCTGACGACC
GACCCCGACCCACTGGACAAGCACCCAACCCCCATTCCCCAAATTGCGCATCCCCTATCAGAGAGGGGGA
GGGGAAACAGGATGCGGCGAGGCGCGTGCGCACTGCCAGCTTCAGCACCGCGGACAGTGCCTTCGCCCCC
GCCTGGCGGCGCGCGCCACCGCCGCCTCAGCACTGAAGGCGCGCTGACGTCACTCGCCGGTCCCCCGCAA
ACTCCCCTTCCCGGCCACCTTGGTCGCGTCCGCGCCGCCGCCGGCCCAGCCGGACCGCACCACGCGAGGC
GCGAGATAGGGGGGCACGGGCGCGACCATCTGCGCTGCGGCGCCGGCGACTCAGCGCTGCCTCAGTCTGC
GGTGGGCAGCGGAGGAGTCGTGTCGTGCCTGAGAGCGCAGTCGATCTAGACGATAAGGGCGAATCTCGAG
GCCACCATGATCTCTCTGATTGCCGCTCTGGCCGTGGACTACGTGATCGGGATGGAAAACGCTATGCCAT
GGAATCTGCCCGCCGATCTGGCTTGGTTCAAGAGGAACACCCTGAACAAGCCAGTGATCATGGGCAGATA
CACTTGGGAGTCCATTGGCCGGCCCCTGCCTGGACGCAAGAACATCATTCTGAGCTCCCAGCCCTCTACC
GACGACAGGGTGACATGGGTGAAAAGTGTGGACGAAGCCATTGCCGCTTGCGGAGATGTGCCCGAGATCA
TGGTCATCGGCGGAGGGAGAGTGATCGAGCAGTTCCTGCCTAAGGCCCAGAAACTGTACCTGACTCACAT
TGACGCTGAGGTGGAAGGGGACACCCATTTTCCTGATTATGAGCCAGACGATTGGGAAAGCGTGTTCTCC
GAGTTTCACGACGCCGATGCTCAGAATTCTCATAGTTATTGCTTTGAGATCCTGGAAAGGAGACGCGGCC
GCGATTGTCAGGCTGTCTTGCAGACTCTTTTGAGCCGAACTGATTTGGACCCCAGGGTGCTCTCAAACAC
TGGCGCCGGCCAAACTCAAATTAAGCAGGACACAGTGGCCGACATTGAAGAGGTGCCAAGGCCTGAGGGG
AAATCTGACAAAGGAACTGAGGGGGCCGAGAGCGCTGCCACACAGACCAAGAACTCAGGGGGCGCCGGAG
ATGCACCCAGCCAAAGCAATCAAATGAAGTCTGGAGCCGGGGAGCTCGTCGCCACCGGATCCATGGTGAG
CAAGGGCGAGGAGCTGTTCACCGGGGTGGTGCCCATCCTGGTCGAGCTGGACGGCGACGTAAACGGCCAC
AAGTTCAGCGTGTCCGGCGAGGGCGAGGGCGATGCCACCTACGGCAAGCTGACCCTGAAGTTCATCTGCA
CCACCGGCAAGCTGCCCGTGCCCTGGCCCACCCTCGTGACCACCTTCGGCTACGGCCTGCAGTGCTTCGC
CCGCTACCCCGACCACATGAAGCAGCACGACTTCTTCAAGTCCGCCATGCCCGAAGGCTACGTCCAGGAG
CGCACCATCTTCTTCAAGGACGACGGCAACTACAAGACCCGCGCCGAGGTGAAGTTCGAGGGCGACACCC
TGGTGAACCGCATCGAGCTGAAGGGCATCGACTTCAAGGAGGACGGCAACATCCTGGGGCACAAGCTGGA
GTACAACTACAACAGCCACAACGTCTATATCATGGCCGACAAGCAGAAGAACGGCATCAAGGTGAACTTC
AAGATCCGCCACAACATCGAGGACGGCAGCGTGCAGCTCGCCGACCACTACCAGCAGAACACCCCCATCG
GCGACGGCCCCGTGCTGCTGCCCGACAACCACTACCTGAGCTACCAGTCCGCCCTGAGCAAAGACCCCAA
CGAGAAGCGCGATCACATGGTCCTGCTGGAGTTCGTGACCGCCGCCGGGATCACTCTCGGCATGGACGAG
CTGTACAAGTAAGTCGACACCCAGCTTTCTTGTACAAAGTGGGAATTCCGATAATCAACCTCTGGATTAC
AAAATTTGTGAAAGATTGACTGGTATTCTTAACTATGTTGCTCCTTTTACGCTATGTGGATACGCTGCTT
TAATGCCTTTGTATCATGCTATTGCTTCCCGTATGGCTTTCATTTTCTCCTCCTTGTATAAATCCTGGTT
GCTGTCTCTTTATGAGGAGTTGTGGCCCGTTGTCAGGCAACGTGGCGTGGTGTGCACTGTGTTTGCTGAC
GCAACCCCCACTGGTTGGGGCATTGCCACCACCTGTCAGCTCCTTTCCGGGACTTTCGCTTTCCCCCTCC
CTATTGCCACGGCGGAACTCATCGCCGCCTGCCTTGCCCGCTGCTGGACAGGGGCTCGGCTGTTGGGCAC
TGACAATTCCGTGGTGTTGTCGGGGAAGCTGACGTCCTTTCCATGGCTGCTCGCCTGTGTTGCCACCTGG
ATTCTGCGCGGGACGTCCTTCTGCTACGTCCCTTCGGCCCTCAATCCAGCGGACCTTCCTTCCCGCGGCC
TGCTGCCGGCTCTGCGGCCTCTTCCGCGTCTTCGCCTTCGCCCTCAGACGAGTCGGATCTCCCTTTGGGC
CGCCTCCCCGCATCGGGAATTCCTAGAGCTCGCTGATCAGCCTCGACTGTGCCTTCTAGTTGCCAGCCAT
CTGTTGTTTGCCCCTCCCCCGTGCCTTCCTTGACCCTGGAAGGTGCCACTCCCACTGTCCTTTCCTAATA
AAATGAGGAAATTGCATCGCATTGTCTGAGTAGGTGTCATTCTATTCTGGGGGGTGGGGTGGGGCAGGAC
AGCAAGGGGGAGGATTGGGAAGAGAATAGCAGGCATGCTGGGGAGGGCCGCAGGAACCCCTAGTGATGGA
GTTGGCCACTCCCTCTCTGCGCGCTCGCTCGCTCACTGAGGCCGGGCGACCAAAGGTCGCCCGACGCCCG
GGCTTTGCCCGGGCGGCCTCAGTGAGCGAGCGAGCGCGCAGCTGCCTGCAGGGGCGCCTGATGCGGTATT
TTCTCCTTACGCATCTGTGCGGTATTTCACACCGCATA
[95 nt withheld, positions 3189-3283]
T
[46 nt withheld, positions 3285-3330]
C
[141 nt withheld, positions 3332-3472]
CCTTTGACGTTGGAGTCCACGTTCTTT
[37 nt withheld, positions 3500-3536]
ACTCTATCTCGGGCTATTCTTTTGATTTATAAGGGATTTTGCCGATTTCGGTCTATTGGTTAAAAAATGA
GCTGATTTAACAAAAATTTAACGCGAATTTTAACAAAATATTAACGTTTACAATTTTATGGTGCACTCTC
AGTACAATCTGCTCTGATGCCGCATAGTTAAGCCAGCCCCGACACCCGCCAACACCCGCTGACGCGCCCT
GACGGGCTTGTCTGCTCCCGGCATCCGCTTACAGACAAGCTGTGACCGTCTCCGGGAGCTGCATGTGTCA
GAGGTTTTCACCGTCATCACCGAAACGCGCGAGACGAAAGGGCCTCGTGATACGCCTATTTTTATAGGTT
AATGTCATGATAATAATGGTTTCTTAGACGTCAGGTGGCACTTTTCGGGGAAATGTGCGCGGAACCCCTA
TTTGTTTATTTTTCTAAATACATTCAAATATGTATCCGCTCATGAGACAATAACCCTGATAAATGCTTCA
ATAATATTGAAAAAGGAAGAGTATGAGTATTCAACATTTCCGTGTCGCCCTTATTCCCTTTTTTGCGGCA
TTTTGCCTTCCTGTTTTTGCTCACCCAGAAACGCTGGTGAAAGTAAAAGATGCTGAAGATCAGTTGGGTG
CACGAGTGGGTTACATCGAACTGGATCTCAACAGCGGTAAGATCCTTGAGAGTTTTCGCCCCGAAGAACG
TTTTCCAATGATGAGCACTTTTAAAGTTCTGCTATGTGGCGCGGTATTATCCCGTATTGACGCCGGGCAA
GAGCAACTCGGTCGCCGCATACACTATTCTCAGAATGACTTGGTTGAGTACTCACCAGTCACAGAAAAGC
ATCTTACGGATGGCATGACAGTAAGAGAATTATGCAGTGCTGCCATAACCATGAGTGATAACACTGCGGC
CAACTTACTTCTGACAACGATCGGAGGACCGAAGGAGCTAACCGCTTTTTTGCACAACATGGGGGATCAT
GTAACTCGCCTTGATCGTTGGGAACCGGAGCTGAATGAAGCCATACCAAACGACGAGCGTGACACCACGA
TGCCTGTAGCAATGGCAACAACGTTGCGCAAACTATTAACTGGCGAACTACTTACTCTAGCTTCCCGGCA
ACAATTAATAGACTGGATGGAGGCGGATAAAGTTGCAGGACCACTTCTGCGCTCGGCCCTTCCGGCTGGC
TGGTTTATTGCTGATAAATCTGGAGCCGGTGAGCGTGGAAGCCGCGGTATCATTGCAGCACTGGGGCCAG
ATGGTAAGCCCTCCCGTATCGTAGTTATCTACACGACGGGGAGTCAGGCAACTATGGATGAACGAAATAG
ACAGATCGCTGAGATAGGTGCCTCACTGATTAAGCATTGGTAACTGTCAGACCAAGTTTACTCATATATA
CTTTAGATTGATTTAAAACTTCATTTTTAATTTAAAAGGATCTAGGTGAAGATCCTTTTTGATAATCTCA
TGACCAAAATCCCTTAACGTGAGTTTTCGTTCCACTGAGCGTCAGACCCCGTAGAAAAGATCAAAGGATC
TTCTTGAGATCCTTTTTTTCTGCGCGTAATCTGCTGCTTGCAAACAAAAAAACCACCGCTACCAGCGGTG
GTTTGTTTGCCGGATCAAGAGCTACCAACTCTTTTTCCGAAGGTAACTGGCTTCAGCAGAGCGCAGATAC
CAAATACTGTTCTTCTAGTGTAGCCGTAGTTAGGCCACCACTTCAAGAACTCTGTAGCACCGCCTACATA
CCTCGCTCTGCTAATCCTGTTACCAGTGGCTGCTGCCAGTGGCGATAAGTCGTGTCTTACCGGGTTGGAC
TCAAGACGATAGTTACCGGATAAGGCGCAGCGGTCGGGCTGAACGGGGGGTTCGTGCACACAGCCCAGCT
TGGAGCGAACGACCTACACCGAACTGAGATACCTACAGCGTGAGCTATGAGAAAGCGCCACGCTTCCCGA
AGGGAGAAAGGCGGACAGGTATCCGGTAAGCGGCAGGGTCGGAACAGGAGAGCGCACGAGGGAGCTTCCA
GGGGGAAACGCCTGGTATCTTTATAGTCCTGTCGGGTTTCGCCACCTCTGACTTGAGCGTCGATTTTTGT
GATGCTCGTCAGGGGGGCGGAGCCTATGGAAAAACGCCAGCAACGCGGCCTTTTTACGGTTCCTGGCCTT
TTGCTGGCCTTTTGCTCACATGT
Features (pLannotate 1.2.2; 17 found; start..end, strand, type, name):
     12..39      +  repeat_region  AAV2 ITR (fragment): inverted terminal repeat of adeno-associated virus serotype 2 inverted
     50..84      +  repeat_region  AAV2 ITR (fragment): inverted terminal repeat of adeno-associated virus serotype 2 inverted
    126..146     +  protein_bind   attB4: mutant version of attB; core recombination site for the Gateway® BP reaction BP Clonase™
    153..600     +  promoter       hSyn promoter: human synapsin I promoter; confers neuron-specific expression (Kügler et al., 2003)
    637..1113    +  CDS            folA: DYR_ECOLI - Also known as tmrA. Experimental evidence at protein level: Swiss-Prot protein existence level 1. Key enzyme in folate metabolism. Catalyzes an essential reaction for de novo glycine and purine synthesis, and for DNA precursor synthesis. From Escherichia coli (strain K12).
   1393..2112    +  CDS            EYFP: enhanced YFP mammalian codon-optimized
   2122..2142    -  protein_bind   attB2: mutant version of attB; core recombination site for the Gateway® BP reaction BP Clonase™
   2153..2741    +  misc_feature   WPRE: woodchuck hepatitis virus posttranscriptional regulatory element
   2777..2888    +  polyA_signal   bGH poly(A) signal: bovine growth hormone polyadenylation signal
   2992..3132    +  repeat_region  AAV2 ITR: inverted terminal repeat of adeno-associated virus serotype 2 inverted
   3137..3188    -  misc_feature   bom (fragment): basis of mobility region from pBR322
   3207..3662    +  rep_origin     f1 ori (sequence partly withheld): f1 bacteriophage origin of replication; arrow indicates direction of (+) strand synthesis
   3663..3712    -  misc_feature   bom (fragment): basis of mobility region from pBR322
   3814..3849    -  CDS            rop (fragment): Rop protein, which maintains plasmids at low copy number; rop
   3944..4048    +  promoter       AmpR promoter: bla
   4049..4909    +  CDS            AmpR: β-lactamase; bla; confers resistance to ampicillin, carbenicillin, and related antibiotics
   5080..5668    +  rep_origin     ori: high-copy-number ColE1/pMB1/pBR322/pUC origin of replication
