[The description below was written by a language model from this plasmid's Addgene catalogue record and pLannotate feature annotations shown in this document.]
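Description:
pAAV-hSyn-DD-T6B-MUT-YFP is a 5.7 kb AAV transfer plasmid for neuron-restricted expression of a drug-stabilisable control peptide. It is maintained in E. coli through a high-copy ColE1/pUC-type origin with ampicillin selection (AmpR), and it also carries an f1 phage origin. The expression cassette lies between AAV2 inverted terminal repeats, which allow the intervening DNA to be packaged into recombinant AAV particles when rep/cap and helper functions are supplied in trans. The right ITR is annotated intact, whereas the left one is detected only as two short fragments. This may reflect the difficulty of sequencing or annotating these repeats rather than a real truncation. The recombination-limiting growth strain listed fits the presence of these repeats.

Within the ITRs, the human synapsin I promoter drives a single fusion reading frame. It begins with an E. coli DHFR (folA) sequence that serves as the "DD" destabilising domain. Such domains normally cause degradation of the fused protein unless a stabilising ligand is present, which is what makes expression inducible, though the record does not name the ligand. An unannotated gap of roughly 280 bp between DHFR and EYFP presumably holds the mutant T6B peptide, recorded as of human origin, in which five tryptophan residues of wild-type T6B are mutated. EYFP at the C-terminal end reports expression. A WPRE and a bovine growth hormone polyadenylation signal follow to enhance transcript stability and processing. Residual Gateway attB4 and attB2 sites flank the promoter–insert unit. Given the associated microRNA study in neurons, the mutant version most likely serves as a control for the wild-type T6B construct, although the record does not say so explicitly.
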