Addgene plasmid #235144: pAAV-hSyn-DD-T6B-MUT-YFP
Purpose: Expresses the inducible mutant T6B peptide fused with DHFR and YFP under the human synapsin promoter
Depositing lab: Giordano Lippi. Depositing organization: Scripps California (The Scripps Research Institute). Publication: MicroRNA mechanisms instructing Purkinje cell specification. Zolboot N, Xiao Y, Du JX, Ghanem MM, Choi SY, Junn MJ, Zampa F, Huang Z, MacRae IJ, Lippi G. Neuron. 2025 Apr 1:S0896-6273(25)00181-3. doi: 10.1016/j.neuron.2025.03.009. PubMed 40179877.
Backbone
  Vector backbone: pAAV
  Vector type: AAV
Growth in bacteria
  Bacterial resistance: Ampicillin, 100 μg/mL
  Growth temperature: 37°C
  Growth strain: NEB Stable
  Copy number: High Copy
Gene/Insert
  Gene/Insert name: DHFR-fused mutant T6B peptide
  Species: H. sapiens (human)
  Mutation: 5 tryptophan residues of T6B-WT mutated
  Promoter: hSyn
  Cloning method: Restriction Enzyme; 5′ cloning site XhoI (not destroyed); 3′ cloning site SalI (not destroyed)
Terms and licenses: Academic/Nonprofit Terms; Industry Terms: Not Available to Industry
Depositor comments: Please visit https://doi.org/10.1101/2023.09.28.560023 for bioRxiv preprint.
How to cite: pAAV-hSyn-DD-T6B-MUT-YFP was a gift from Giordano Lippi (Addgene plasmid # 235144 ; http://n2t.net/addgene:235144 ; RRID:Addgene_235144)
